Addgene plasmid #229277: pXTK040 [Con-Pro_cat-Broad_PartType5]
Purpose: XanthoMoClo Golden Gate Part Plasmid for cloning, contains Constitutive-Promoter_cat-Broad_PartType5
Depositing lab: Michael Springer. Depositing organization: Harvard Medical School. Publication: XanthoMoClo horizontal line A Robust Modular Cloning Genetic Toolkit for the Genera Xanthobacter and Roseixanthobacter. Soltysiak MPM, Ory ALH, Lee AD, Christophersen CE, Jalihal AP, Springer M. ACS Synth Biol. 2025 Apr 18;14(4):1173-1190. doi: 10.1021/acssynbio.4c00806. Epub 2025 Mar 13. PubMed 40080684.
Backbone
  Vector backbone: pXTK
  Vector type: Bacterial Expression
Growth in bacteria
  Bacterial resistance: Ampicillin, 100 μg/mL
  Growth temperature: 37°C
  Growth strain: DH5alpha
  Copy number: Low Copy
Gene/Insert
  Gene/Insert name: cat Promoter (Broad) (alt name: Constitutive-Promoter_cat-Broad_PartType5)
  Species: Synthetic
  Cloning method: Restriction Enzyme; 5′ cloning site unknown (unknown if destroyed)
Terms and licenses: Academic/Nonprofit Terms; Industry Terms: Not Available to Industry
How to cite: pXTK040 [Con-Pro_cat-Broad_PartType5] was a gift from Michael Springer (Addgene plasmid # 229277 ; http://n2t.net/addgene:229277 ; RRID:Addgene_229277)
