[The description below was written by a language model from this plasmid's Addgene catalogue record and pLannotate feature annotations shown in this document.]
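Description:
pXTK040 [Con-Pro_cat-Broad_PartType5] is a compact Golden Gate part plasmid of about 1.8 kb from the XanthoMoClo modular cloning toolkit, which was developed for genetic engineering of the bacterial genera Xanthobacter and Roseixanthobacter. It is built on the pXTK backbone and is catalogued as a bacterial expression vector, although its role is to store a single standardised DNA part rather than to express anything itself. It is propagated in E. coli under ampicillin selection. This resistance is provided by a TEM-type bla beta-lactamase gene driven by its own AmpR promoter and followed by the bacteriophage fd central terminator. Replication relies on a ColE1/pMB1-family origin. The catalogue lists the plasmid as low copy, whereas the automated annotation labels this origin as a high-copy type, and the record does not resolve this discrepancy.

The payload is a roughly 100 bp constitutive promoter, the promoter of the E. coli cat (chloramphenicol acetyltransferase) gene, listed as a synthetic insert and designated "Broad". This label presumably refers to broad-host function, though the record does not explain it. The promoter is formatted as a Part Type 5 module in the toolkit's assembly hierarchy. No coding sequence, reporter or tag accompanies it. In a MoClo-style scheme, such a part is normally released by a Type IIS restriction enzyme with defined overhangs and ligated in a fixed order with other parts to build larger constructs. However, the specific enzyme sites, the overhangs and the position that Type 5 occupies are not stated in the record or annotated in the feature table. The plasmid serves as a source of a constitutive promoter element for assembling multi-part plasmids within the XanthoMoClo system.
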