Features (pLannotate 1.2.2; 5 found; start..end, strand, type, name):
      1..589     +  rep_origin     ori: high-copy-number ColE1/pMB1/pBR322/pUC origin of replication
    636..738     +  promoter       cat promoter: promoter of the E. coli cat gene encoding chloramphenicol acetyltransferase
    793..884     +  promoter       AmpR promoter: bla
    885..1742    +  CDS            bla: BLAT_ECOLX - Experimental evidence at protein level: Swiss-Prot protein existence level 1. TEM-type are the most prevalent beta-lactamases in enterobacteria; they hydrolyze the beta-lactam bond in susceptible beta-lactam antibiotics, thus conferring resistance to penicillins and cephalosporins. TEM-3 and TEM-4 are capable of hydrolyzing cefotaxime and ceftazidime. TEM-5 is capable of hydrolyzing ceftazidime. TEM-6 is capable of hydrolyzing ceftazidime and aztreonam. TEM-8/CAZ-2, TEM- 16/CAZ-7 and TEM-24/CAZ-6 are markedly active against ceftazidime. IRT- 4 shows resistance to beta-lactamase in
   1749..1788    +  terminator     fd terminator: central terminator from bacteriophage fd (Otsuka and Kunisawa, 1982)
>Addgene plasmid #229277 | pXTK040 [Con-Pro_cat-Broad_PartType5] | addgene full sequence | sequence record 464670 | Addgene NGS Result
TTGAGATCCTTTTTTTCTGCGCGTAATCTGCTGCTTGCAAACAAAAAAACCACCGCTACCAGCGGTGGTT
TGTTTGCCGGATCAAGAGCTACCAACTCTTTTTCCGAAGGTAACTGGCTTCAGCAGAGCGCAGATACCAA
ATACTGTTCTTCTAGTGTAGCCGTAGTTAGGCCACCACTTCAAGAACTCTGTAGCACCGCCTACATACCT
CGCTCTGCTAATCCTGTTACCAGTGGCTGCTGCCAGTGGCGATAAGTCGTGTCTTACCGGGTTGGACTCA
AGACGATAGTTACCGGATAAGGCGCAGCGGTCGGGCTGAACGGGGGGTTCGTGCACACAGCCCAGCTTGG
AGCGAACGACCTACACCGAACTGAGATACCTACAGCGTGAGCTATGAGAAAGCGCCACGCTTCCCGAAGG
GAGAAAGGCGGACAGGTATCCGGTAAGCGGCAGGGTCGGAACAGGAGAGCGCACGAGGGAGCTTCCAGGG
GGAAACGCCTGGTATCTTTATAGTCCTGTCGGGTTTCGCCACCTCTGACTTGAGCGTCGATTTTTGTGAT
GCTCGTCAGGGGGGCGGAGCCTATGGAAAAACGCCAGCAACGCGAGTCGGTCTCTAACGGGCGAAAATGA
GACGTTGATCGGCACGTAAGAGGTTCCAACTTTCACCATAATGAAATAAGATCACTACCGGGCGTATTTT
TTGAGTTATCGAGATTTTCAGGAGCTAAGGAAGCTAAATATGTGAGACCAGAGTAGCCCGCCTAATGAGC
GGGCTTTTTTTTAATTCCCCTATTTGTTTATTTTTCTAAATACATTCAAATATGTATCCGCTCATGAGAC
AATAACCCTGATAAATGCTTCAATAATATTGAAAAAGGAAGAGTATGAGCATTCAGCATTTTCGTGTGGC
GCTGATTCCGTTTTTTGCGGCGTTTTGCCTGCCGGTGTTTGCGCATCCGGAAACCCTGGTGAAAGTGAAA
GATGCGGAAGATCAACTGGGTGCGCGCGTGGGCTATATTGAACTGGATCTGAACAGCGGCAAAATTCTGG
AATCTTTTCGTCCGGAAGAACGTTTTCCGATGATGAGCACCTTTAAAGTGCTGCTGTGCGGTGCGGTTCT
GAGCCGTGTGGATGCGGGCCAGGAACAACTGGGCCGTCGTATTCATTATAGCCAGAACGATCTGGTGGAA
TATAGCCCGGTGACCGAAAAACATCTGACCGATGGCATGACCGTGCGTGAACTGTGCAGCGCGGCGATTA
CCATGAGCGATAACACCGCGGCGAACCTGCTGCTGACGACCATTGGCGGTCCGAAAGAACTGACCGCGTT
TCTGCATAACATGGGCGATCATGTGACCCGTCTGGATCGTTGGGAACCGGAACTGAACGAAGCGATTCCG
AACGATGAACGTGATACCACCATGCCGGCAGCAATGGCGACCACCCTGCGTAAACTGCTGACGGGTGAGC
TGCTGACCCTGGCAAGCCGCCAGCAACTGATTGATTGGATGGAAGCGGATAAAGTGGCGGGTCCGCTGCT
GCGTAGCGCGCTGCCGGCTGGCTGGTTTATTGCGGATAAAAGCGGTGCGGGCGAACGTGGCAGCCGTGGC
ATTATTGCGGCGCTGGGCCCGGATGGTAAACCGAGCCGTATTGTGGTGATTTATACCACCGGCAGCCAGG
CGACGATGGATGAACGTAACCGTCAGATTGCGGAAATTGGCGCGAGCCTGATTAAACATTGGTAAACCGA
TACAATTAAAGGCTCCTTTTGGAGCCTTTTTTTTTGGACGACCCTTGTCAGATCAAAGGATCTTC
